Addgene plasmid #89404: pGBT9-mCALEBcyt (aa 447-539)
Purpose: Two-hybrid system
Depositing lab: Fritz Rathjen. Depositing organization: Max-Delbrueck-Centrum fuer Molekulare Medizin (MDC).
Backbone
  Vector backbone: pGBT9
  Backbone manufacturer: Clontech
  Vector type: Yeast Expression
  Selectable markers: TRP1
Growth in bacteria
  Bacterial resistance: Ampicillin, 100 μg/mL
  Growth temperature: 37°C
  Growth strain: DH5alpha
  Copy number: High Copy
Gene/Insert
  Gene/Insert name: CSPG5 (alt names: Chondroitin Sulfate Proteoglycan 5; CALEB)
  Species: M. musculus (mouse)
  Entrez Gene: Cspg5 (a.k.a. Caleb, Ngc)
  Promoter: ADH1
  Tag / fusion protein: GAL4 DBD (N terminal on backbone)
  Cloning method: Restriction Enzyme; 5′ cloning site EcoRI (unknown if destroyed); 3′ cloning site BamHI (unknown if destroyed)
  Sequencing primers: 5′ Gal4-N-term
Terms and licenses: Academic/Nonprofit Terms; Industry Terms: Not Available to Industry
How to cite: pGBT9-mCALEBcyt (aa 447-539) was a gift from Fritz Rathjen (Addgene plasmid # 89404 ; http://n2t.net/addgene:89404 ; RRID:Addgene_89404)
