[The description below was written by a language model from this plasmid's Addgene catalogue record and pLannotate feature annotations shown in this document.]
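Description:
pGBT9-mCALEBcyt (aa 447-539) is a yeast two-hybrid "bait" plasmid built on the Clontech pGBT9 backbone, a yeast–E. coli shuttle vector of about 5.8 kb. In bacteria it is maintained through a high-copy ColE1/pUC-type origin and selected with ampicillin via the β-lactamase gene. In Saccharomyces cerevisiae it replicates episomally from the 2μ origin and is selected by complementation of tryptophan auxotrophy through the TRP1 marker, which is driven by its own promoter. Short remnants of lac regulatory elements, lacI, rop and the pBR322 bom region are also annotated; these are backbone leftovers with no evident role in the assay.

The expression cassette consists of the yeast ADH1 promoter, the GAL4 DNA-binding domain, an in-frame fragment of mouse Cspg5 (chondroitin sulfate proteoglycan 5, also known as CALEB or Ngc), and the ADH1 terminator. The insert was cloned between EcoRI and BamHI sites. It spans 279 bp in the feature table, consistent with the 93 residues (amino acids 447–539) given in the name; the "cyt" designation suggests this is the cytoplasmic segment of the protein, though the record does not say so explicitly. The resulting fusion carries the GAL4 DNA-binding domain at its N terminus, which tethers the CALEB fragment to GAL4-responsive reporter promoters in a suitable yeast strain. Reporter activation occurs only when a co-expressed prey protein fused to a transcriptional activation domain binds the bait. The plasmid is therefore suited to screening libraries for, or testing candidate, interaction partners of this region of CALEB.
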