Features (pLannotate 1.2.2; 16 found; start..end, strand, type, name):
     11..1175    +  rep_origin     2μ ori: yeast 2μ plasmid origin of replication
   1185..1581    +  promoter       ADH1 promoter: S. cerevisiae ADH1; promoter for alcohol dehydrogenase 1
   1609..2049    +  CDS            GAL4 DNA binding domain: DNA binding domain of the GAL4 transcriptional activator; Saccharomyces cerevisiae GAL4 (truncated)
   2059..2337    +  CDS            Cspg5 (fragment): CSPG5_MOUSE - Also known as Caleb, Ngc From Mus musculus (Mouse).
   2380..2567    +  terminator     ADH1 terminator: S. cerevisiae ADH1; transcription terminator for the S. cerevisiae alcohol dehydrogenase 1 (ADH1) gene
   2620..3294    -  CDS            TRP1: phosphoribosylanthranilate isomerase, required for tryptophan biosynthesis; S. cerevisiae TRP1; yeast auxotrophic marker
   3295..3396    -  promoter       TRP1 promoter: S. cerevisiae TRP1
   3434..3450    -  protein_bind   lac operator: The lac repressor binds to the lac operator to inhibit transcription in E. coli. This inhibition can be relieved by adding lactose or isopropyl-β-D-thiogalactopyranoside (IPTG). lac repressor encoded by lacI
   3458..3488    -  promoter       lac promoter: promoter for the E. coli lac operon
   3503..3524    -  protein_bind   CAP binding site: CAP binding activates transcription in the presence of cAMP. E. coli catabolite activator protein
   3537..3629    -  CDS            lacI (fragment): lac repressor; lacI; The lac repressor binds to the lac operator to inhibit transcription in E. coli. This inhibition can be relieved by adding lactose or isopropyl-β-D-thiogalactopyranoside (IPTG).
   3812..4400    -  rep_origin     ori: high-copy-number ColE1/pMB1/pBR322/pUC origin of replication
   4571..5431    -  CDS            AmpR: β-lactamase; bla; confers resistance to ampicillin, carbenicillin, and related antibiotics
   5432..5536    -  promoter       AmpR promoter: bla
   5631..5666    +  CDS            rop (fragment): Rop protein, which maintains plasmids at low copy number; rop
   5768..10      +  misc_feature   bom (fragment) (across the origin): basis of mobility region from pBR322
>Addgene plasmid #89404 | pGBT9-mCALEBcyt (aa 447-539) | addgene full sequence | sequence record 177453 | Addgene NGS Result
GTGCACCATAACGCATTTAAGCATAAACACGCACTATGCCGTTCTTCTCATGTATATATATATACAGGCA
ACACGCAGATATAGGTGCGACGTGAACAGTGAGCTGTATGTGCGCAGCTCGCGTTGCATTTTCGGAAGCG
CTCGTTTTCGGAAACGCTTTGAAGTTCCTATTCCGAAGTTCCTATTCTCTAGCTAGAAAGTATAGGAACT
TCAGAGCGCTTTTGAAAACCAAAAGCGCTCTGAAGACGCACTTTCAAAAAACCAAAAACGCACCGGACTG
TAACGAGCTACTAAAATATTGCGAATACCGCTTCCACAAACATTGCTCAAAAGTATCTCTTTGCTATATA
TCTCTGTGCTATATCCCTATATAACCTACCCATCCACCTTTCGCTCCTTGAACTTGCATCTAAACTCGAC
CTCTACATTTTTTATGTTTATCTCTAGTATTACTCTTTAGACAAAAAAATTGTAGTAAGAACTATTCATA
GAGTGAATCGAAAACAATACGAAAATGTAAACATTTCCTATACGTAGTATATAGAGACAAAATAGAAGAA
ACCGTTCATAATTTTCTGACCAATGAAGAATCATCAACGCTATCACTTTCTGTTCACAAAGTATGCGCAA
TCCACATCGGTATAGAATATAATCGGGGATGCCTTTATCTTGAAAAAATGCACCCGCAGCTTCGCTAGTA
ATCAGTAAACGCGGGAAGTGGAGTCAGGCTTTTTTTATGGAAGAGAAAATAGACACCAAAGTAGCCTTCT
TCTAACCTTAACGGACCTACAGTGCAAAAAGTTATCAAGAGACTGCATTATAGAGCGCACAAAGGAGAAA
AAAAGTAATCTAAGATGCTTTGTTAGAAAAATAGCGCTCTCGGGATGCATTTTTGTAGAACAAAAAAGAA
GTATAGATTCTTTGTTGGTAAAATAGCGCTCTCGCGTTGCATTTCTGTTCTGTAAAAATGCAGCTCAGAT
TCTTTGTTTGAAAAATTAGCGCTCTCGCGTTGCATTTTTGTTTTACAAAAATGAAGCACAGATTCTTCGT
TGGTAAAATAGCGCTTTCGCGTTGCATTTCTGTTCTGTAAAAATGCAGCTCAGATTCTTTGTTTGAAAAA
TTAGCGCTCTCGCGTTGCATTTTTGTTCTACAAAATGAAGCACAGATGCTTCGTTGCTTGCATGCAACTT
CTTTTCTTTTTTTTTCTTTTCTCTCTCCCCCGTTGTTGTCTCACCATATCCGCAATGACAAAAAAATGAT
GGAAGACACTAAAGGAAAAAATTAACGACAAAGACAGCACCAACAGATGTCGTTGTTCCAGAGCTGATGA
GGGGTATCTCGAAGCACACGAAACTTTTTCCTTCCTTCATTCACGCACACTACTCTCTAATGAGCAACGG
TATACGGCCTTCCTTCCAGTTACTTGAATTTGAAATAAAAAAAAGTTTGCTGTCTTGCTATCAAGTATAA
ATAGACCTGCAATTATTAATCTTTTGTTTCCTCGTCATTGTTCTCGTTCCCTTTCTTCCTTGTTTCTTTT
TCTGCACAATATTTCAAGCTATACCAAGCATACAATCAACTCCAAGCTTGAAGCAAGCCTCCTGAAAGAT
GAAGCTACTGTCTTCTATCGAACAAGCATGCGATATTTGCCGACTTAAAAAGCTCAAGTGCTCCAAAGAA
AAACCGAAGTGCGCCAAGTGTCTGAAGAACAACTGGGAGTGTCGCTACTCTCCCAAAACCAAAAGGTCTC
CGCTGACTAGGGCACATCTGACAGAAGTGGAATCAAGGCTAGAAAGACTGGAACAGCTATTTCTACTGAT
TTTTCCTCGAGAAGACCTTGACATGATTTTGAAAATGGATTCTTTACAGGATATAAAAGCATTGTTAACA
GGATTATTTGTACAAGATAATGTGAATAAAGATGCCGTCACAGATAGATTGGCTTCAGTGGAGACTGATA
TGCCTCTAACATTGAGACAGCATAGAATAAGTGCGACATCATCATCGGAAGAGAGTAGTAACAAAGGTCA
AAGACAGTTGACTGTATCGCCGGAATTCCTCTATCTGCTCAAGACTGAGAATACCAAGCTGCGGAGGACC
AATAAATTCCGGACCCCATCTGAGCTCCACAACGACAACTTCTCCCTCTCCACCATTGCCGAGGGCTCTC
ATCCAAATGACGACCCCAGCGCTCCCCACAAAATCCAGGACCCTCTCAAGTCCCGCCTGAAGGAGGAAGA
GTCCTTTAACATCCAGAACTCCATGTCACCCAAACTTGAGGGTGGCAAAGGTGACCAGGATGACTTGGGG
GTGAACTGTCTGCAGAATAACCTAACCTGAGACTGAGGATCCGTCGACCTGCAGCCAAGCTAATTCCGGG
CGAATTTCTTATGATTTATGATTTTTATTATTAAATAAGTTATAAAAAAAATAAGTGTATACAAATTTTA
AAGTGACTCTTAGGTTTTAAAACGAAAATTCTTATTCTTGAGTAACTCTTTCCTGTAGGTCAGGTTGCTT
TCTCAGGTATAGCATGAGGTCGCTCTTATTGACCACACCTCTACCGGCATGCCGGCAAGTGCACAAACAA
TACTTAAATAAATACTACTCAGTAATAACCTATTTCTTAGCATTTTTGACGAAATTTGCTATTTTGTTAG
AGTCTTTTACACCATTTGTCTCCACACCTCCGCTTACATCAACACCAATAACGCCATTTAATCTAAGCGC
ATCACCAACATTTTCTGGCGTCAGTCCACCAGCTAACATAAAATGTAAGCTTTCGGGGCTCTCTTGCCTT
CCAACCCAGTCAGAAATCGAGTTCCAATCCAAAAGTTCACCTGTCCCACCTGCTTCTGAATCAAACAAGG
GAATAAACGAATGAGGTTTCTGTGAAGCTGCACTGAGTAGTATGTTGCAGTCTTTTGGAAATACGAGTCT
TTTAATAACTGGCAAACCGAGGAACTCTTGGTATTCTTGCCACGACTCATCTCCATGCAGTTGGACGATA
TCAATGCCGTAATCATTGACCAGAGCCAAAACATCCTCCTTAGGTTGATTACGAAACACGCCAACCAAGT
ATTTCGGAGTGCCTGAACTATTTTTATATGCTTTTACAAGACTTGAAATTTTCCTTGCAATAACCGGGTC
AATTGTTCTCTTTCTATTGGGCACACATATAATACCCAGCAAGTCAGCATCGGAATCTAGAGCACATTCT
GCGGCCTCTGTGCTCTGCAAGCCGCAAACTTTCACCAATGGACCAGAACTACCTGTGAAATTAATAACAG
ACATACTCCAAGCTGCCTTTGTGTGCTTAATCACGTATACTCACGTGCTCAATAGTCACCAATGCCCTCC
CTCTTGGCCCTCTCCTTTTCTTTTTTCGACCGAATTAATTCGTAATCATGTCATAGCTGTTTCCTGTGTG
AAATTGTTATCCGCTCACAATTCCACACAACATACGAGCCGGAAGCATAAAGTGTAAAGCCTGGGGTGCC
TAATGAGTGAGCTAACTCACATTAATTGCGTTGCGCTCACTGCCCGCTTTCCAGTCGGGAAACCTGTCGT
GCCAGCTGCATTAATGAATCGGCCAACGCGCGGGGAGAGGCGGTTTGCGTATTGGGCGCTCTTCCGCTTC
CTCGCTCACTGACTCGCTGCGCTCGGTCGTTCGGCTGCGGCGAGCGGTATCAGCTCACTCAAAGGCGGTA
ATACGGTTATCCACAGAATCAGGGGATAACGCAGGAAAGAACATGTGAGCAAAAGGCCAGCAAAAGGCCA
GGAACCGTAAAAAGGCCGCGTTGCTGGCGTTTTTCCATAGGCTCCGCCCCCCTGACGAGCATCACAAAAA
TCGACGCTCAAGTCAGAGGTGGCGAAACCCGACAGGACTATAAAGATACCAGGCGTTTCCCCCTGGAAGC
TCCCTCGTGCGCTCTCCTGTTCCGACCCTGCCGCTTACCGGATACCTGTCCGCCTTTCTCCCTTCGGGAA
GCGTGGCGCTTTCTCATAGCTCACGCTGTAGGTATCTCAGTTCGGTGTAGGTCGTTCGCTCCAAGCTGGG
CTGTGTGCACGAACCCCCCGTTCAGCCCGACCGCTGCGCCTTATCCGGTAACTATCGTCTTGAGTCCAAC
CCGGTAAGACACGACTTATCGCCACTGGCAGCAGCCACTGGTAACAGGATTAGCAGAGCGAGGTATGTAG
GCGGTGCTACAGAGTTCTTGAAGTGGTGGCCTAACTACGGCTACACTAGAAGAACAGTATTTGGTATCTG
CGCTCTGCTGAAGCCAGTTACCTTCGGAAAAAGAGTTGGTAGCTCTTGATCCGGCAAACAAACCACCGCT
GGTAGCGGTGGTTTTTTTGTTTGCAAGCAGCAGATTACGCGCAGAAAAAAAGGATCTCAAGAAGATCCTT
TGATCTTTTCTACGGGGTCTGACGCTCAGTGGAACGAAAACTCACGTTAAGGGATTTTGGTCATGAGATT
ATCAAAAAGGATCTTCACCTAGATCCTTTTAAATTAAAAATGAAGTTTTAAATCAATCTAAAGTATATAT
GAGTAAACTTGGTCTGACAGTTACCAATGCTTAATCAGTGAGGCACCTATCTCAGCGATCTGTCTATTTC
GTTCATCCATAGTTGCCTGACTCCCCGTCGTGTAGATAACTACGATACGGGAGGGCTTACCATCTGGCCC
CAGTGCTGCAATGATACCGCGAGACCCACGCTCACCGGCTCCAGATTTATCAGCAATAAACCAGCCAGCC
GGAAGGGCCGAGCGCAGAAGTGGTCCTGCAACTTTATCCGCCTCCATCCAGTCTATTAATTGTTGCCGGG
AAGCTAGAGTAAGTAGTTCGCCAGTTAATAGTTTGCGCAACGTTGTTGCCATTGCTACAGGCATCGTGGT
GTCACGCTCGTCGTTTGGTATGGCTTCATTCAGCTCCGGTTCCCAACGATCAAGGCGAGTTACATGATCC
CCCATGTTGTGCAAAAAAGCGGTTAGCTCCTTCGGTCCTCCGATCGTTGTCAGAAGTAAGTTGGCCGCAG
TGTTATCACTCATGGTTATGGCAGCACTGCATAATTCTCTTACTGTCATGCCATCCGTAAGATGCTTTTC
TGTGACTGGTGAGTACTCAACCAAGTCATTCTGAGAATAGTGTATGCGGCGACCGAGTTGCTCTTGCCCG
GCGTCAATACGGGATAATACCGCGCCACATAGCAGAACTTTAAAAGTGCTCATCATTGGAAAACGTTCTT
CGGGGCGAAAACTCTCAAGGATCTTACCGCTGTTGAGATCCAGTTCGATGTAACCCACTCGTGCACCCAA
CTGATCTTCAGCATCTTTTACTTTCACCAGCGTTTCTGGGTGAGCAAAAACAGGAAGGCAAAATGCCGCA
AAAAAGGGAATAAGGGCGACACGGAAATGTTGAATACTCATACTCTTCCTTTTTCAATATTATTGAAGCA
TTTATCAGGGTTATTGTCTCATGAGCGGATACATATTTGAATGTATTTAGAAAAATAAACAAATAGGGGT
TCCGCGCACATTTCCCCGAAAAGTGCCACCTGACGTCTAAGAAACCATTATTATCATGACATTAACCTAT
AAAAATAGGCGTATCACGAGGCCCTTTCGTCTCGCGCGTTTCGGTGATGACGGTGAAAACCTCTGACACA
TGCAGCTCCCGGAGACGGTCACAGCTTGTCTGTAAGCGGATGCCGGGAGCAGACAAGCCCGTCAGGGCGC
GTCAGCGGGTGTTGGCGGGTGTCGGGGCTGGCTTAACTATGCGGCATCAGAGCAGATTGTACTGAGA
